Addgene plasmid #82477: miReporter-PGK
Purpose: microRNA reporter relying on a bidirectional PGK promoter. Contains MCS downstream of H2B-mCherry and H2B-Citrine to insert miRNA binding sites. Contains a Hygromycin selection cassette.
Depositing lab: Pierre Neveu. Depositing organization: European Molecular Biology Laboratory (EMBL), Heidelberg. Publication: Bidirectional Promoter Engineering for Single Cell MicroRNA Sensors in Embryonic Stem Cells. Sladitschek HL, Neveu PA. PLoS One. 2016 May 6;11(5):e0155177. doi: 10.1371/journal.pone.0155177. eCollection 2016. PONE-D-16-09196 PubMed 27152616.
Backbone
  Vector backbone: SMX DEST vector Addgene 62399
  Backbone size w/o insert (bp): 1950
  Total vector size (bp): 10036
  Selectable markers: Hygromycin
Growth in bacteria
  Bacterial resistance: Ampicillin, 100 μg/mL
  Growth temperature: 37°C
  Growth strain: DH5alpha
  Copy number: High Copy
Gene/Insert
  Gene/Insert name: H2B-mCherry and H2B-Citrine. HygroR
  Species: Synthetic
  Insert size (bp): 8100
  Cloning method: Restriction Enzyme; 5′ cloning site MluI (not destroyed); 3′ cloning site SalI (not destroyed)
  Sequencing primers: 5′ TTACCGCCTTTGAGTGAG; 3′ TTGTCTCATGAGCGGATAC
Terms and licenses: Academic/Nonprofit Terms; Industry Terms: Not Available to Industry
How to cite: miReporter-PGK was a gift from Pierre Neveu (Addgene plasmid # 82477 ; http://n2t.net/addgene:82477 ; RRID:Addgene_82477)
