[The description below was written by a language model from this plasmid's Addgene catalogue record and pLannotate feature annotations shown in this document.]
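Description:
miReporter-PGK is a roughly 10 kb mammalian expression plasmid designed as a ratiometric, single-cell microRNA sensor. It was built by restriction cloning (MluI/SalI) of an approximately 8.1 kb synthetic insert into a minimal SMX DEST backbone. In bacteria it is maintained through a high-copy ColE1/pUC-type origin and selected with ampicillin via the bla gene. For mammalian cells it carries a separate hygromycin resistance cassette, in which a mouse PGK promoter drives HygR followed by a bovine growth hormone polyadenylation signal, allowing selection of stably transfected cells.

The core of the construct is an engineered bidirectional PGK promoter. The feature table shows a full-length mouse PGK promoter preceded by three tandem PGK fragments on the forward strand and a shorter PGK fragment facing the opposite way. This central element drives two divergent transcription units: H2B-Citrine in one direction and H2B-mCherry in the other. Fusion to human histone H2B confines both fluorescent proteins to chromatin, giving nuclear signals that are easy to segment and quantify per cell. Each unit ends in a rabbit β-globin intron, a short β-globin exon segment (annotated by homology as HBB) and the β-globin poly(A) signal.

According to the record, multiple cloning sites lie downstream of each reporter, although they are not annotated in the feature table. microRNA binding sites can be inserted there into the 3′ UTR of one reporter. The other reporter then serves as an internal normaliser, so the mCherry/Citrine ratio reports miRNA activity independently of promoter strength. The associated publication describes its use in embryonic stem cells.
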