Features (pLannotate 1.2.2; 21 found; start..end, strand, type, name):
     17..121     +  promoter       AmpR promoter: bla
    122..982     +  CDS            AmpR: β-lactamase; bla; confers resistance to ampicillin, carbenicillin, and related antibiotics
   1153..1741    +  rep_origin     ori: high-copy-number ColE1/pMB1/pBR322/pUC origin of replication
   1941..2440    +  promoter       PGK promoter: mouse phosphoglycerate kinase 1 promoter
   2457..3482    +  CDS            HygR: aminoglycoside phosphotransferase from E. coli; aph(4)-Ia; confers resistance to hygromycin
   3489..3713    +  polyA_signal   bGH poly(A) signal: bovine growth hormone polyadenylation signal
   4050..4105    -  polyA_signal   β-globin poly(A) signal: rabbit β-globin polyadenylation signal (Gil and Proudfoot, 1987)
   4176..4298    -  CDS            HBB: HBB_COLGU - Experimental evidence at transcript level: Swiss-Prot protein existence level 2. Involved in oxygen transport from the lung to the various peripheral tissues. From Colobus guereza (Mantled guereza) (Eastern black-and-white colobus monkey).
   4302..4874    -  intron         β-globin intron: intron from rabbit β-globin gene
   4936..5643    -  CDS            mCherry: mCherry is a basic (constitutively fluorescent) red fluorescent protein published in 2004, derived from Discosoma sp.. It is reported to be a very rapidly-maturing monomer with low acid sensitivity.
   5650..6027    -  CDS            H2B: human histone H2B; HIST1H2BJ
   6044..6247    -  promoter       PGK promoter (fragment): mouse phosphoglycerate kinase 1 promoter
   6276..6571    +  promoter       PGK promoter (fragment): mouse phosphoglycerate kinase 1 promoter
   6584..6879    +  promoter       PGK promoter (fragment): mouse phosphoglycerate kinase 1 promoter
   6892..7187    +  promoter       PGK promoter (fragment): mouse phosphoglycerate kinase 1 promoter
   7200..7699    +  promoter       PGK promoter: mouse phosphoglycerate kinase 1 promoter
   7716..8093    +  CDS            H2B: human histone H2B; HIST1H2BJ
   8100..8816    +  CDS            Citrine: Citrine is a basic (constitutively fluorescent) yellow fluorescent protein published in 2001, derived from Aequorea victoria. It has moderate acid sensitivity.
   8878..9450    +  intron         β-globin intron: intron from rabbit β-globin gene
   9454..9576    +  CDS            HBB: HBB_COLGU - Experimental evidence at transcript level: Swiss-Prot protein existence level 2. Involved in oxygen transport from the lung to the various peripheral tissues. From Colobus guereza (Mantled guereza) (Eastern black-and-white colobus monkey).
   9647..9702    +  polyA_signal   β-globin poly(A) signal: rabbit β-globin polyadenylation signal (Gil and Proudfoot, 1987)
>Addgene plasmid #82477 | miReporter-PGK | addgene full sequence | sequence record 163461 | Addgene NGS results
AATTCGGGGAAATGTGCGCGGAACCCCTATTTGTTTATTTTTCTAAATACATTCAAATATGTATCCGCTC
ATGAGACAATAACCCTGATAAATGCTTCAATAATATTGAAAAAGGAAGAGTATGAGTATTCAACATTTCC
GTGTCGCCCTTATTCCCTTTTTTGCGGCATTTTGCCTTCCTGTTTTTGCTCACCCAGAAACGCTGGTGAA
AGTAAAAGATGCTGAAGATCAGTTGGGTGCACGAGTGGGTTACATCGAACTGGATCTCAACAGCGGTAAG
ATCCTTGAGAGTTTTCGCCCCGAAGAACGTTTTCCAATGATGAGCACTTTTAAAGTTCTGCTATGTGGCG
CGGTATTATCCCGTATTGACGCCGGGCAAGAGCAACTCGGTCGCCGCATACACTATTCTCAGAATGACTT
GGTTGAGTACTCACCAGTCACAGAAAAGCATCTTACGGATGGCATGACAGTAAGAGAATTATGCAGTGCT
GCCATAACCATGAGTGATAACACTGCGGCCAACTTACTTCTGACAACGATCGGAGGACCGAAGGAGCTAA
CCGCTTTTTTGCACAACATGGGGGATCATGTAACTCGCCTTGATCGTTGGGAACCGGAGCTGAATGAAGC
CATACCAAACGACGAGCGTGACACCACGATGCCTGTAGCAATGGCAACAACGTTGCGCAAACTATTAACT
GGCGAACTACTTACTCTAGCTTCCCGGCAACAATTAATAGACTGGATGGAGGCGGATAAAGTTGCAGGAC
CACTTCTGCGCTCGGCCCTTCCGGCTGGCTGGTTTATTGCTGATAAATCTGGAGCCGGTGAGCGTGGGTC
TCGCGGTATCATTGCAGCACTGGGGCCAGATGGTAAGCCCTCCCGTATCGTAGTTATCTACACGACGGGG
AGTCAGGCAACTATGGATGAACGAAATAGACAGATCGCTGAGATAGGTGCCTCACTGATTAAGCATTGGT
AACTGTCAGACCAAGTTTACTCATATATACTTTAGATTGATTTAAAACTTCATTTTTAATTTAAAAGGAT
CTAGGTGAAGATCCTTTTTGATAATCTCATGACCAAAATCCCTTAACGTGAGTTTTCGTTCCACTGAGCG
TCAGACCCCGTAGAAAAGATCAAAGGATCTTCTTGAGATCCTTTTTTTCTGCGCGTAATCTGCTGCTTGC
AAACAAAAAAACCACCGCTACCAGCGGTGGTTTGTTTGCCGGATCAAGAGCTACCAACTCTTTTTCCGAA
GGTAACTGGCTTCAGCAGAGCGCAGATACCAAATACTGTTCTTCTAGTGTAGCCGTAGTTAGGCCACCAC
TTCAAGAACTCTGTAGCACCGCCTACATACCTCGCTCTGCTAATCCTGTTACCAGTGGCTGCTGCCAGTG
GCGATAAGTCGTGTCTTACCGGGTTGGACTCAAGACGATAGTTACCGGATAAGGCGCAGCGGTCGGGCTG
AACGGGGGGTTCGTGCACACAGCCCAGCTTGGAGCGAACGACCTACACCGAACTGAGATACCTACAGCGT
GAGCTATGAGAAAGCGCCACGCTTCCCGAAGGGAGAAAGGCGGACAGGTATCCGGTAAGCGGCAGGGTCG
GAACAGGAGAGCGCACGAGGGAGCTTCCAGGGGGAAACGCCTGGTATCTTTATAGTCCTGTCGGGTTTCG
CCACCTCTGACTTGAGCGTCGATTTTTGTGATGCTCGTCAGGGGGGCGGAGCCTATGGAAAAACGCCAGC
AACGCGGCCTTTTTACGGTTCCTGGCCTTTTGCTGGCCTTTTGCTCACATGTTCTTTCCTGCGTTATCCC
CTGATTCTGTGGATAACCGTATTACCGCCTTTGAGTGAGCTGATACCGCTCGCCGCAGCCGAACGACCGA
GCGCAGCGAGTCAGTGAGCCATGATATCAAACGCGTAACTCGAGTCTACCGGGTAGGGGAGGCGCTTTTC
CCAAGGCAGTCTGGAGCATGCGCTTTAGCAGCCCCGCTGGGCACTTGGCGCTACACAAGTGGCCTCTGGC
CTCGCACACATTCCACATCCACCGGTAGGCGCCAACCGGCTCCGTTCTTTGGTGGCCCCTTCGCGCCACC
TTCTACTCCTCCCCTAGTCAGGAAGTTCCCCCCCGCCCCGCAGCTCGCGTCGTGCAGGACGTGACAAATG
GAAGTAGCACGTCTCACTAGTCTCGTGCAGATGGACAGCACCGCTGAGCAATGGAAGCGGGTAGGCCTTT
GGGGCAGCGGCCAATAGCAGCTTTGCTCCTTCGCTTTCTGGGCTCAGAGGCTGGGAAGGGGTGGGTCCGG
GGGCGGGCTCAGGGGCGGGCTCAGGGGCGGGGCGGGCGCCCGAAGGTCCTCCGGAGGCCCGGCATTCTGC
ACGCTTCAAAAGCGCACGTCTGCCGCGCTGTTCTCCTCTTCCTCATCTCCGGGCCTTTCGACGTCGAGTC
GCCACCATGAAAAAGCCTGAACTCACCGCGACGTCTGTCGAGAAGTTTCTGATCGAAAAGTTCGACAGCG
TCTCCGACCTGATGCAGCTCTCGGAGGGCGAAGAATCTCGTGCTTTCAGCTTCGATGTAGGAGGGCGTGG
ATATGTCCTGCGGGTAAATAGCTGCGCCGATGGTTTCTACAAAGATCGTTATGTTTATCGGCACTTTGCA
TCGGCCGCGCTCCCGATTCCGGAAGTGCTTGACATTGGGGAATTCAGCGAGAGCCTGACCTATTGCATCT
CCCGCCGTGCACAGGGTGTCACGTTGCAAGACCTGCCTGAAACCGAACTGCCCGCTGTTCTGCAGCCGGT
CGCGGAGGCCATGGATGCGATCGCTGCGGCCGATCTTAGCCAGACGAGCGGGTTCGGCCCATTCGGACCG
CAAGGAATCGGTCAATACACTACATGGCGTGATTTCATATGCGCGATTGCTGATCCCCATGTGTATCACT
GGCAAACTGTGATGGACGACACCGTCAGTGCGTCCGTCGCGCAGGCTCTCGATGAGCTGATGCTTTGGGC
CGAGGACTGCCCCGAAGTCCGGCACCTCGTGCACGCGGATTTCGGCTCCAACAATGTCCTGACGGACAAT
GGCCGCATAACAGCGGTCATTGACTGGAGCGAGGCGATGTTCGGGGATTCCCAATACGAGGTCGCCAACA
TCTTCTTCTGGAGGCCGTGGTTGGCTTGTATGGAGCAGCAGACGCGCTACTTCGAGCGGAGGCATCCGGA
GCTTGCAGGATCGCCGCGGCTCCGGGCGTATATGCTCCGCATTGGTCTTGACCAACTCTATCAGAGCTTG
GTTGACGGCAATTTCGATGATGCAGCTTGGGCGCAGGGTCGATGCGACGCAATCGTCCGATCCGGAGCCG
GGACTGTCGGGCGTACACAAATCGCCCGCAGAAGCGCGGCCGTCTGGACCGATGGCTGTGTAGAAGTACT
CGCCGATAGTGGAAACCGACGCCCCAGCACTCGTCCGAGGGCAAAGGAATAGGTCGAGCTGTGCCTTCTA
GTTGCCAGCCATCTGTTGTTTGCCCCTCCCCCGTGCCTTCCTTGACCCTGGAAGGTGCCACTCCCACTGT
CCTTTCCTAATAAAATGAGGAAATTGCATCGCATTGTCTGAGTAGGTGTCATTCTATTCTGGGGGGTGGG
GTGGGGCAGGACAGCAAGGGGGAGGATTGGGAAGACAATAGCAGGCATGCTGGGGATGCGGTGGGCTCTA
TGGTCGACGCAGTCGAGTTCATAAGAGAAGAGGGACAGCTATGACTGGGAGTAGTCAGGAGAGGAGGAAA
AATCTGGCTAGTAAAACATGTAAGGAAAATTTTAGGGATGTTAAAGAAAAAAATAACACAAAACAAAATA
TAAAAAAAATCTAACCTCAAGTCAAGGCTTTTCTATGGAATAAGGAATGGACAGCAGGGGGCTGTTTCAT
ATACTGATGACCTCTTTATAGCCAACCTTTGTTCATGGCAGCCAGCATATGGGCATATGTTGCCAAACTC
TAAACCAAATACTCATTCTGATGTTTTAAATGATTTGCCCTCCCATATGTCCTTCCGAGTGAGAGACACA
AAAAATTCCAACACACTATTGCAATGAAAATAAATTTCCTTTATTAGCCAGAAGTCAGATGCTCAAGGGG
CTTCATGATGTCCCCATAATTTTTGGCAGAGGGAAAAAGATCTCAGTGGTATTTGTGAGCCAGGGCATTG
GCCACACCAGCCACCACCTTCTGATAGGCAGCCTGCACCTGAGGAGTGAATTCTTTGCCAAAATGATGAG
ACAGCACAACAACCAGCACGTTGCCCAGGAGCTGTAGGAAAGAGAAGAAGGCATGAACATGGTTAGCAGA
GGGGCCCGGTTTGGACTCAGAGTATTTTATCCTCATCTCAAACAGTGTATATCATTGTAACCATAAAGAG
AAAGGCAGGATGATGACCAGGGTGTAGTTGTTTCTACCAATAAGAATATTTCCACGCCAGCCAGAATTTA
TATGCAGAAATATTCTACCTTATCATTTAATTATAACAATTGTTCTCTAAAACTGTGCTGAAGTACAATA
TAATATACCCTGATTGCCTTGAAAAAAAAGAGATTAGAGAAAGTACTTACAATCTGACAAATAAACAAAA
GTGAATTTAAAAATTCGTTACAAATGCAAGCTAAAGTTTAACGAAAAAGTTACAGAAAATGAAAAGAAAA
TAAGAGGAGACAATGGTTGTCAACAGAGTAGAAAGTGAAAGAAACAAAATTATCATGAGGGTCCATGGTG
ATACAAGGGACATCTTCCCATTCTAAACAACACCCTGAAAACTTTGCCCCCTCCATATAACATGAATTTT
ACAATAGCGAAAAAGAAAGAACAATCAAGGGTCCCCAAACTCACCCTGAAGTTCTCAGTCTAGCTCGACT
GATCAAGATCTTCTAGACTCGACTCAATCTGTAGACTTGTACAGCTCGTCCATGCCGCCGGTGGAGTGGC
GGCCCTCGGCGCGTTCGTACTGTTCCACGATGGTGTAGTCCTCGTTGTGGGAGGTGATGTCCAACTTGAT
GTTGACGTTGTAGGCGCCGGGCAGCTGCACGGGCTTCTTGGCCTTGTAGGTGGTCTTGACCTCAGCGTCG
TAGTGGCCGCCGTCCTTCAGCTTCAGCCTCTGCTTGATCTCGCCCTTCAGGGCGCCGTCCTCGGGGTACA
TCCGCTCGGAGGAGGCCTCCCAGCCCATGGTCTTCTTCTGCATTACGGGGCCGTCGGAGGGGAAGTTGGT
GCCGCGCAGCTTCACCTTGTAGATGAACTCGCCGTCCTGCAGGGAGGAGTCCTGGGTCACGGTCACCACG
CCGCCGTCCTCGAAGTTCATCACGCGCTCCCACTTGAAGCCCTCGGGGAAGGACAGCTTCAAGTAGTCGG
GAATGTCGGCGGGGTGCTTCACGTAGGCCTTGGAGCCGTACATGAACTGAGGGGACAGGATGTCCCAGGC
GAAGGGCAGGGGGCCACCCTTGGTCACCTTCAGCTTGGCGGTCTGGGTGCCCTCGTAGGGGCGGCCCTCG
CCCTCGCCCTCGATCTCGAACTCGTGGCCGTTCACGGAGCCCTCCATGTGCACCTTGAAGCGCATGAACT
CCTTGATGATGGCCATGTTATCCTCCTCGCCCTTGCTCACCATCTCGACCTTAGCGCTGGTGTACTTGGT
GATGGCCTTAGTACCCTCGGACACGGCGTGCTTGGCCAACTCCCCAGGCAGCAGCAGGCGCACGGCCGTC
TGGATCTCCCTGGAGGTGATGGTCGAGCGCTTGTTGTAATGCGCCAGGCGGGAAGCCTCACCTGCGATGC
GCTCGAAAATGTCGTTCACAAACGAATTCATGATGCCCATGGCCTTGGACGAAATGCCGGTGTCAGGGTG
GACCTGCTTCAGAACCTTGTACACATAGATGGAATAGCTCTCCTTGCGGCTGCGCTTGCGCTTCTTGCCG
CCTTTCTTCTGCGCCTTAGTCACCGCCTTCTTGGAGCCCTTTTTCGGGGCGGGAGCAGACTTCGCTGGCT
CTGGCATGGTGGCGACTCGACGTCGAAAGGCCCGGAGATGAGGAAGAGGAGAACAGCGCGGCAGACGTGC
GCTTTTGAAGCGTGCAGAATGCCGGGCCTCCGGAGGACCTTCGGGCGCCCGCCCCGCCCCTGAGCCCGCC
CCTGAGCCCGCCCCCGGACCCACCCCTTCCCAGCCTCTGAGCCCAGAAAGCGAAGGAGCAAAGCTGCTAT
TGGCCGCTGCCCCAAAGCTCGAGTTACGCGTAACTCGAGTCTACCGGGTAGGGGAGGCGCTTTTCCCAAG
GCAGTCTGGAGCATGCGCTTTAGCAGCCCCGCTGGGCACTTGGCGCTACACAAGTGGCCTCTGGCCTCGC
ACACATTCCACATCCACCGGTAGGCGCCAACCGGCTCCGTTCTTTGGTGGCCCCTTCGCGCCACCTTCTA
CTCCTCCCCTAGTCAGGAAGTTCCCCCCCGCCCCGCAGCTCGCGTCGTGCAGGACGTGACAAATGGAAGT
AGCACGTCTCACTAGTCTCGTGCAGATGGACAGCACCGCTGAGCAATGGAAGCGGGTAGGCGTCGAGTCT
ACCGGGTAGGGGAGGCGCTTTTCCCAAGGCAGTCTGGAGCATGCGCTTTAGCAGCCCCGCTGGGCACTTG
GCGCTACACAAGTGGCCTCTGGCCTCGCACACATTCCACATCCACCGGTAGGCGCCAACCGGCTCCGTTC
TTTGGTGGCCCCTTCGCGCCACCTTCTACTCCTCCCCTAGTCAGGAAGTTCCCCCCCGCCCCGCAGCTCG
CGTCGTGCAGGACGTGACAAATGGAAGTAGCACGTCTCACTAGTCTCGTGCAGATGGACAGCACCGCTGA
GCAATGGAAGCGGGTAGGCGTCGAGTCTACCGGGTAGGGGAGGCGCTTTTCCCAAGGCAGTCTGGAGCAT
GCGCTTTAGCAGCCCCGCTGGGCACTTGGCGCTACACAAGTGGCCTCTGGCCTCGCACACATTCCACATC
CACCGGTAGGCGCCAACCGGCTCCGTTCTTTGGTGGCCCCTTCGCGCCACCTTCTACTCCTCCCCTAGTC
AGGAAGTTCCCCCCCGCCCCGCAGCTCGCGTCGTGCAGGACGTGACAAATGGAAGTAGCACGTCTCACTA
GTCTCGTGCAGATGGACAGCACCGCTGAGCAATGGAAGCGGGTAGGCGTCGAGTCTACCGGGTAGGGGAG
GCGCTTTTCCCAAGGCAGTCTGGAGCATGCGCTTTAGCAGCCCCGCTGGGCACTTGGCGCTACACAAGTG
GCCTCTGGCCTCGCACACATTCCACATCCACCGGTAGGCGCCAACCGGCTCCGTTCTTTGGTGGCCCCTT
CGCGCCACCTTCTACTCCTCCCCTAGTCAGGAAGTTCCCCCCCGCCCCGCAGCTCGCGTCGTGCAGGACG
TGACAAATGGAAGTAGCACGTCTCACTAGTCTCGTGCAGATGGACAGCACCGCTGAGCAATGGAAGCGGG
TAGGCCTTTGGGGCAGCGGCCAATAGCAGCTTTGCTCCTTCGCTTTCTGGGCTCAGAGGCTGGGAAGGGG
TGGGTCCGGGGGCGGGCTCAGGGGCGGGCTCAGGGGCGGGGCGGGCGCCCGAAGGTCCTCCGGAGGCCCG
GCATTCTGCACGCTTCAAAAGCGCACGTCTGCCGCGCTGTTCTCCTCTTCCTCATCTCCGGGCCTTTCGA
CGTCGAGTCGCCACCATGCCAGAGCCAGCGAAGTCTGCTCCCGCCCCGAAAAAGGGCTCCAAGAAGGCGG
TGACTAAGGCGCAGAAGAAAGGCGGCAAGAAGCGCAAGCGCAGCCGCAAGGAGAGCTATTCCATCTATGT
GTACAAGGTTCTGAAGCAGGTCCACCCTGACACCGGCATTTCGTCCAAGGCCATGGGCATCATGAATTCG
TTTGTGAACGACATTTTCGAGCGCATCGCAGGTGAGGCTTCCCGCCTGGCGCATTACAACAAGCGCTCGA
CCATCACCTCCAGGGAGATCCAGACGGCCGTGCGCCTGCTGCTGCCTGGGGAGTTGGCCAAGCACGCCGT
GTCCGAGGGTACTAAGGCCATCACCAAGTACACCAGCGCTAAGGTCGAGATGGTGAGCAAGGGCGAGGAG
CTGTTCACCGGGGTGGTGCCCATCCTGGTCGAGCTGGACGGCGACGTAAACGGCCACAAGTTCAGCGTGT
CCGGCGAGGGCGAGGGCGATGCCACCTACGGCAAGCTGACCCTGAAGTTCATCTGCACCACCGGCAAGCT
GCCCGTGCCCTGGCCCACCCTCGTGACCACCTTCGGCTACGGCCTGATGTGCTTCGCCCGCTACCCCGAC
CACATGAAGCAGCACGACTTCTTCAAGTCCGCCATGCCCGAAGGCTACGTCCAGGAGCGCACCATCTTCT
TCAAGGACGACGGCAACTACAAGACCCGCGCCGAGGTGAAGTTCGAGGGCGACACCCTGGTGAACCGCAT
CGAGCTGAAGGGCATCGACTTCAAGGAGGACGGCAACATCCTGGGGCACAAGCTGGAGTACAACTACAAC
AGCCACAACGTCTATATCATGGCCGACAAGCAGAAGAACGGCATCAAGGTGAACTTCAAGATCCGCCACA
ACATCGAGGACGGCAGCGTGCAGCTCGCCGACCACTACCAGCAGAACACCCCCATCGGCGACGGCCCCGT
GCTGCTGCCCGACAACCACTACCTGAGCTACCAGTCCGCCCTGAGCAAAGACCCCAACGAGAAGCGCGAT
CACATGGTCCTGCTGGAGTTCGTGACCGCCGCCGGGATCACTCTCGGCATGGACGAGCTGTACAAGACAG
ATCCATGAGTCGAGGCTAGCAGATCTGGATCCGTCGAGCTAGACTGAGAACTTCAGGGTGAGTTTGGGGA
CCCTTGATTGTTCTTTCTTTTTCGCTATTGTAAAATTCATGTTATATGGAGGGGGCAAAGTTTTCAGGGT
GTTGTTTAGAATGGGAAGATGTCCCTTGTATCACCATGGACCCTCATGATAATTTTGTTTCTTTCACTTT
CTACTCTGTTGACAACCATTGTCTCCTCTTATTTTCTTTTCATTTTCTGTAACTTTTTCGTTAAACTTTA
GCTTGCATTTGTAACGAATTTTTAAATTCACTTTTGTTTATTTGTCAGATTGTAAGTACTTTCTCTAATC
TCTTTTTTTTCAAGGCAATCAGGGTATATTATATTGTACTTCAGCACAGTTTTAGAGAACAATTGTTATA
ATTAAATGATAAGGTAGAATATTTCTGCATATAAATTCTGGCTGGCGTGGAAATATTCTTATTGGTAGAA
ACAACTACACCCTGGTCATCATCCTGCCTTTCTCTTTATGGTTACAATGATATACACTGTTTGAGATGAG
GATAAAATACTCTGAGTCCAAACCGGGCCCCTCTGCTAACCATGTTCATGCCTTCTTCTCTTTCCTACAG
CTCCTGGGCAACGTGCTGGTTGTTGTGCTGTCTCATCATTTTGGCAAAGAATTCACTCCTCAGGTGCAGG
CTGCCTATCAGAAGGTGGTGGCTGGTGTGGCCAATGCCCTGGCTCACAAATACCACTGAGATCTTTTTCC
CTCTGCCAAAAATTATGGGGACATCATGAAGCCCCTTGAGCATCTGACTTCTGGCTAATAAAGGAAATTT
ATTTTCATTGCAATAGTGTGTTGGAATTTTTTGTGTCTCTCACTCGGAAGGACATATGGGAGGGCAAATC
ATTTAAAACATCAGAATGAGTATTTGGTTTAGAGTTTGGCAACATATGCCCATATGCTGGCTGCCATGAA
CAAAGGTTGGCTATAAAGAGGTCATCAGTATATGAAACAGCCCCCTGCTGTCCATTCCTTATTCCATAGA
AAAGCCTTGACTTGAGGTTAGATTTTTTTTATATTTTGTTTTGTGTTATTTTTTTCTTTAACATCCCTAA
AATTTTCCTTACATGTTTTACTAGCCAGATTTTTCCTCCTCTCCTGACTACTCCCAGTCATAGCTGTCCC
TCTTCTCTTATGAACTCGACTGCGTCGAGC
