>Addgene plasmid #82477 | miReporter-PGK | addgene partial sequence | sequence record 159186 | EXFP-R 5'-GTCTTGTAGTTGCCGTCGTC-3'
GTAGCCTTCGGGCATGGCGGACTTGAAGAAGTCGTGCTGCTTCATGTGGTCGGGGTAGCGGGCGAAGCAC
ATCAGGCCGTAGCCGAAGGTGGTCACGAGGGTGGGCCAGGGCACGGGCAGCTTGCCGGTGGTGCAGATGA
ACTTCAGGGTCAGCTTGCCGTAGGTGGCATCGCCCTCGCCCTCGCCGGACACGCTGAACTTGTGGCCGTT
TACGTCGCCGTCCAGCTCGACCAGGATGGGCACCACCCCGGTGAACAGCTCCTCGCCCTTGCTCACCATC
TCGACCTTAGCGCTGGTGTACTTGGTGATGGCCTTAGTACCCTCGGACACGGCGTGCTTGGCCAACTCCC
CAGGCAGCAGCAGGCGCACGGCCGTCTGGATCTCCCTGGAGGTGATGGTCGAGCGCTTGTTGTAATGCGC
CAGGCGGGAAGCCTCACCTGCGATGCGCTCGAAAATGTCGTTCACAAACGAATTCATGATGCCCATGGCC
TTGGACGAAATGCCGGTGTCAGGGTGGACCTGCTTCAGAACCTTGTACACATAGATGGAATAGCTCTCCT
TGCGGCTGCGCTTGCGCTTCTTGCCGCCTTTCTTCTGCGCCTT
